>Addgene plasmid #72465 | pJK632 | depositor full sequence | sequence record 133904 | pJK632 sequence 4176 bps
TGGCGAATGGG
[124 nt withheld, positions 12-135]
C
[91 nt withheld, positions 137-227]
A
[49 nt withheld, positions 229-277]
CCTTTGACGTTGGAGTCCACGTTCTTT
[37 nt withheld, positions 305-341]
ACCCTATCTCGGTCTATTCTTTTGATTTATAAGGGATTTTGCCGATTTCGGCCTATTGGTTAAAAAATGA
GCTGATTTAACAAAAATTTAACGCGAATTTTAACAAAATATTAACGTTTACAATTTCAGGTGGCACTTTT
CGGGGAAATGTGCGCGGAACCCCTATTTGTTTATTTTTCTAAATACATTCAAATATGTATCCGCTCATGA
GACAATAACCCTGATAAATGCTTCAATAATATTGAAAAAGGAAGAGTATGAGTATTCAACATTTCCGTGT
CGCCCTTATTCCCTTTTTTGCGGCATTTTGCCTTCCTGTTTTTGCTCACCCAGAAACGCTGGTGAAAGTA
AAAGATGCTGAAGATCAGTTGGGTGCACGAGTGGGTTACATCGAACTGGATCTCAACAGCGGTAAGATCC
TTGAGAGTTTTCGCCCCGAAGAACGTTTTCCAATGATGAGCACTTTTAAAGTTCTGCTATGTGGCGCGGT
ATTATCCCGTATTGACGCCGGGCAAGAGCAACTCGGTCGCCGCATACACTATTCTCAGAATGACTTGGTT
GAGTACTCACCAGTCACAGAAAAGCATCTTACGGATGGCATGACAGTAAGAGAATTATGCAGTGCTGCCA
TAACCATGAGTGATAACACTGCGGCCAACTTACTTCTGACAACGATCGGAGGACCGAAGGAGCTAACCGC
TTTTTTGCACAACATGGGGGATCATGTAACTCGCCTTGATCGTTGGGAACCGGAGCTGAATGAAGCCATA
CCAAACGACGAGCGTGACACCACGATGCCTGCAGCAATGGCAACAACGTTGCGCAAACTATTAACTGGCG
AACTACTTACTCTAGCTTCCCGGCAACAATTAATAGACTGGATGGAGGCGGATAAAGTTGCAGGACCACT
TCTGCGCTCGGCCCTTCCGGCTGGCTGGTTTATTGCTGATAAATCTGGAGCCGGTGAGCGTGGGTCTCGC
GGTATCATTGCAGCACTGGGGCCAGATGGTAAGCCCTCCCGTATCGTAGTTATCTACACGACGGGGAGTC
AGGCAACTATGGATGAACGAAATAGACAGATCGCTGAGATAGGTGCCTCACTGATTAAGCATTGGTAACT
GTCAGACCAAGTTTACTCATATATACTTTAGATTGATTTAAAACTTCATTTTTAATTTAAAAGGATCTAG
GTGAAGATCCTTTTTGATAATCTCATGACCAAAATCCCTTAACGTGAGTTTTCGTTCCACTGAGCGTCAG
ACCCCGTAGAAAAGATCAAAGGATCTTCTTGAGATCCTTTTTTTCTGCGCGTAATCTGCTGCTTGCAAAC
AAAAAAACCACCGCTACCAGCGGTGGTTTGTTTGCCGGATCAAGAGCTACCAACTCTTTTTCCGAAGGTA
ACTGGCTTCAGCAGAGCGCAGATACCAAATACTGTCCTTCTAGTGTAGCCGTAGTTAGGCCACCACTTCA
AGAACTCTGTAGCACCGCCTACATACCTCGCTCTGCTAATCCTGTTACCAGTGGCTGCTGCCAGTGGCGA
TAAGTCGTGTCTTACCGGGTTGGACTCAAGACGATAGTTACCGGATAAGGCGCAGCGGTCGGGCTGAACG
GGGGGTTCGTGCACACAGCCCAGCTTGGAGCGAACGACCTACACCGAACTGAGATACCTACAGCGTGAGC
TATGAGAAAGCGCCACGCTTCCCGAAGGGAGAAAGGCGGACAGGTATCCGGTAAGCGGCAGGGTCGGAAC
AGGAGAGCGCACGAGGGAGCTTCCAGGGGGAAACGCCTGGTATCTTTATAGTCCTGTCGGGTTTCGCCAC
CTCTGACTTGAGCGTCGATTTTTGTGATGCTCGTCAGGGGGGCGGAGCCTATGGAAAAACGCCAGCAACG
CGGCCTTTTTACGGTTCCTGGCCTTTTGCTGGCCTTTTGCTCACATGTTCTTTCCTGCGTTATCCCCTGA
TTCTGTGGATAACCGTATTACCGCCTTTGAGTGAGCTGATACCGCTCGCCGCAGCCGAACGACCGAGCGC
AGCGAGTCAGTGAGCGAGGAAGCGGAAGAGCGCCTGATGCGGTATTTTCTCCTTACGCATCTGTGCGGTA
TTTCACACCGCATATATGGTGCACTCTCAGTACAATCTGCTCTGATGCCGCATAGTTAAGCCAGTATACA
CTCCGCTATCGCTACGTGACTGGGTCATGGCTGCGCCCCGACACCCGCCAACACCCGCTGACGCGCCCTG
ACGGGCTTGTCTGCTCCCGGCATCCGCTTACAGACAAGCTGTGACCGTCTCCGGGAGCTGCATGTGTCAG
AGGTTTTCACCGTCATCACCGAAACGCGCGAGGCAGCTGCGGTAAAGCTCATCAGCGTGGTCGTGAAGCG
ATTCACAGATGTCTGCCTGTTCATCCGCGTCCAGCTCGTTGAGTTTCTCCAGAAGCGTTAATGTCTGGCT
TCTGATAAAGCGGGCCATGTTAAGGGCGGTTTTTTCCTGTTTGGTCACTGATGCCTCCGTGTAAGGGGGA
TTTCTGTTCATGGGGGTAATGATACCGATGAAACGAGAGAGGATGCTCACGATACGGGTTACTGATGATG
AACATGCCCGGTTACTGGAACGTTGTGAGGGTAAACAACTGGCGGTATGGATGCGGCGGGACCAGAGAAA
AATCACTCAGGGTCAATGCCAGCGCTTCGTTAATACAGATGTAGGTGTTCCACAGGGTAGCCAGCAGCAT
CCTGCGATGCAGATCCGGAACATAATGGTGCAGGGCGCTGACTTCCGCGTTTCCAGACTTTACGAAACAC
GGAAACCGAAGACCATTCATGTTGTTGCTCAGGTCGCAGACGTTTTGCAGCAGCAGTCGCTTCACGTTCG
CTCGCGTATCGGTGATTCATTCTGCTAACCAGTAAGGCAACCCCGCCAGCCTAGCCGGGTCCTCAACGAC
AGGAGCACGATCATGCGCACCCGTGGCCAGGACCCAACGCTGCCCGAGATCTCGATCCCGCGAAATTAAT
ACGACTCACTATAGGGAGACCACAACGGTTTCCCTCTAGAAATAATTTTGTTTAACTTTAAGAAGGAGAT
ATACATATGATGAGCGAAACCGCCCCCCTGCCCTCTGCTTCCAGTGCTTTAGAAGATAAAGCAGCCTCTG
CCCCCGTTGTGGGCATTATCATGGGCAGCCAGTCAGACTGGGAAACCATGCGCCATGCAGACGCATTGCT
GACAGAGCTGGAAATTCCGCATGAAACCCTCATTGTTGTAGCACATCGTACGCCAGACCGGTTGGCGGAT
TATGCGCGTACGGCAGCCGAACGCGGCCTGAATGTGATTATTGCTGGGGCCGGTGGAGCTGCACATCTGC
CGGGTATGTGTGCGGCATGGACACGCCTGCCCGTGCTGGGTGTTCCAGTAGAATCTCGCGCTCTTAAAGG
CATGGACAGCCTGCTTTCCATTGTGCAGATGCCCGGCGGCGTGCCTGTGGGCACTTTGGCTATTGGGGCA
TCCGGCGCCAAAAATGCCGCCTTGCTGGCCGCCTCCATTCTTGCACTGTTTAACCCGGCCCTTGCCGCAC
GCCTTGAAACATGGCGCGCATTGCAGACGGCCTCTGTCCCCAACTCTCCCATTACCGAAGATAAATGAGA
ATTCGAGCTCCGTCGACAAGCTTGCGGCCGCACTCGAGCACCACCACCACCACCACTGAGATCCGGCTGC
TAACAAAGCCCGAAAGGAAGCTGAGTTGGCTGCTGCCACCGCTGAGCAATAACTAGCATAACCCCTTGGG
GCCTCTAAACGGGTCTTGAGGGGTTTTTTGCTGAAAGGAGGAACTATATCCGGAT
Features (pLannotate 1.2.2; 13 found; start..end, strand, type, name):
     12..467     +  rep_origin     f1 ori (sequence partly withheld): f1 bacteriophage origin of replication; arrow indicates direction of (+) strand synthesis
    494..598     +  promoter       AmpR promoter: bla
    599..1459    +  CDS            AmpR: β-lactamase; bla; confers resistance to ampicillin, carbenicillin, and related antibiotics
   1630..2218    +  rep_origin     ori: high-copy-number ColE1/pMB1/pBR322/pUC origin of replication
   2404..2546    -  misc_feature   bom: basis of mobility region from pBR322
   2648..2839    -  CDS            rop: Rop protein, which maintains plasmids at low copy number; rop
   2856..3236    +  CDS            YPB1_ECOLX: Protein predicted: Swiss-Prot protein existence level 4. From Escherichia coli.
   3348..3366    +  promoter       T7 promoter: promoter for bacteriophage T7 RNA polymerase
   3398..3420    +  RBS            RBS: efficient ribosome binding site from bacteriophage T7 gene 10 (Olins and Rangwala, 1989)
   3500..3961    +  CDS            purE (fragment): PURE_ECOLI - Experimental evidence at protein level: Swiss-Prot protein existence level 1. Catalyzes the conversion of N5-carboxyaminoimidazole ribonucleotide (N5-CAIR) to 4-carboxy-5-aminoimidazole ribonucleotide (CAIR). From Escherichia coli (strain K12).
   4020..4037    +  CDS            9xHis (fragment): 9xHis affinity tag
   4047..4096    +  CDS            SET1 (fragment): solubility-enhancement tag derived from T7 phage gene 10B
   4104..4151    +  terminator     T7 terminator: transcription terminator for bacteriophage T7 RNA polymerase
