[The description below was written by a language model from this plasmid's Addgene catalogue record and pLannotate feature annotations shown in this document.]
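Description:
pJK632 is a bacterial expression plasmid built on the pET23a backbone (4,176 bp in total) that produces a double-mutant form of N5-carboxyaminoimidazole ribonucleotide mutase (PurE) from Acetobacter aceti 1023. The purE coding sequence was inserted between the NdeI and EcoRI sites, both of which remain intact. It carries the substitutions Ser57 to Val and Tyr154 to Phe, along with an additional N-terminal methionine. Transcription is driven by the bacteriophage T7 promoter, translation initiates from the T7 gene 10 ribosome binding site, and a T7 terminator closes the cassette, so expression requires a host that supplies T7 RNA polymerase. The automated annotation labels the insert as a fragment matching E. coli PurE. This reflects homology to the database entry, not the true source, which the catalogue gives as A. aceti.

The plasmid is propagated in E. coli through a ColE1/pMB1-type origin and is listed as high copy, although the feature table also detects the pBR322-derived bom region and a rop gene. Selection is by ampicillin resistance from the bla gene under its own promoter, and an f1 origin permits production of single-stranded DNA. A vector-encoded histidine tag sequence lies downstream of the insert, annotated as a fragment, but the record does not say whether it is translated in frame with PurE or excluded by a stop codon. PurE interconverts N5-CAIR and CAIR in purine biosynthesis. The construct serves to overproduce the S57V,Y154F variant, though the record does not state a further experimental purpose.
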