Addgene plasmid #72465: pJK632
Purpose: Produces Acetobacter aceti 1023 N5-carboxyaminoimidazole ribonucleotide mutase, Ser57>Val/Tyr154>Phe mutant (AaPurE1-S57V,Y154F)
Depositing lab: T. J. Kappock. Depositing organization: Purdue University.
Backbone
  Vector backbone: pET23a
  Backbone size w/o insert (bp): 3666
  Total vector size (bp): 4176
  Vector type: Bacterial Expression
Growth in bacteria
  Bacterial resistance: Ampicillin, 100 μg/mL
  Growth temperature: 37°C
  Growth strain: DH5alpha
  Copy number: High Copy
Gene/Insert
  Gene/Insert name: N5-carboxyaminoimidazole ribonucleotide mutase (alt names: purE; AZ09_02690)
  Species: Acetobacter aceti 1023
  Mutation: Mutation changes serine-57 to valine, tyrosine-154 to phenylalanine, additional N-terminal methionine
  GenBank ID: AAZ04483.1 KDE21029.1
  Promoter: T7
  Cloning method: Restriction Enzyme; 5′ cloning site NdeI (not destroyed); 3′ cloning site EcoRI (not destroyed)
  Sequencing primers: 5′ T7 promoter; 3′ T7 terminator
Terms and licenses: Academic/Nonprofit Terms; Industry Terms: Not Available to Industry
How to cite: pJK632 was a gift from T. J. Kappock (Addgene plasmid # 72465 ; http://n2t.net/addgene:72465 ; RRID:Addgene_72465)
