>Addgene plasmid #72465 | pJK632 | addgene partial sequence | sequence record 136712 | T7 5'-TAATACGACTCACTATAGGG-3'
AATAATTTTGTTTAACTTTAAGAAGGAGATATACATATGATGAGCGAAACCGCCCCCCTGCCCTCTGCTT
CCAGTGCTTTAGAAGATAAAGCAGCCTCTGCCCCCGTTGTGGGCATTATCATGGGCAGCCAGTCAGACTG
GGAAACCATGCGCCATGCAGACGCATTGCTGACAGAGCTGGAAATTCCGCATGAAACCCTCATTGTTGTA
GCACATCGTACGCCAGACCGGTTGGCGGATTATGCGCGTACGGCAGCCGAACGCGGCCTGAATGTGATTA
TTGCTGGGGCCGGTGGAGCTGCACATCTGCCGGGTATGTGTGCGGCATGGACACGCCTGCCCGTGCTGGG
TGTTCCAGTAGAATCTCGCGCTCTTAAAGGCATGGACAGCCTGCTTTCCATTGTGCAGATGCCCGGCGGC
GTGCCTGTGGGCACTTTGGCTATTGGGGCATCCGGCGCCAAAAATGCCGCCTTGCTGGCCGCCTCCATTC
TTGCACTGTTTAACCCGGCCCTTGCCGCACGCCTTGAAACATGGCGCGCATTGCAGACGGCCTCTGTCCC
CAACTCTCCCATTACCGAAGATAAATGAGAATTCGAGCTCCGTCGACAAGCTTGCGGCCGCACTCGAGCA
CCACCACCACCACCACTGAGATCCGGCTGCTAACAAAGCCCGAAAGGAAGCTGAGTTGGCTGCTGCCACC
GCTGAGCAATAACTAGCATAACCCCTTGGGGCCTCTAAACGGGTCTTGAGGGGTTTTTTGCTGAAAGGAG
GAACTATATCCGGATTGGCGAATGGG
[124 nt withheld, positions 797-920]
C
[91 nt withheld, positions 922-1012]
AGGGTGATGG
