>Addgene plasmid #72465 | pJK632 | addgene partial sequence | sequence record 136713 | T7term 5'-GCTAGTTATTGCTCAGCGG-3'
TTTCGGGCTTTGTTAGCAGCCGGATCTCAGTGGTGGTGGTGGTGGTGCTCGAGTGCGGCCGCAAGCTTGT
CGACGGAGCTCGAATTCTCATTTATCTTCGGTAATGGGAGAGTTGGGGACAGAGGCCGTCTGCAATGCGC
GCCATGTTTCAAGGCGTGCGGCAAGGGCCGGGTTAAACAGTGCAAGAATGGAGGCGGCCAGCAAGGCGGC
ATTTTTGGCGCCGGATGCCCCAATAGCCAAAGTGCCCACAGGCACGCCGCCGGGCATCTGCACAATGGAA
AGCAGGCTGTCCATGCCTTTAAGAGCGCGAGATTCTACTGGAACACCCAGCACGGGCAGGCGTGTCCATG
CCGCACACATACCCGGCAGATGTGCAGCTCCACCGGCCCCAGCAATAATCACATTCAGGCCGCGTTCGGC
TGCCGTACGCGCATAATCCGCCAACCGGTCTGGCGTACGATGTGCTACAACAATGAGGGTTTCATGCGGA
ATTTCCAGCTCTGTCAGCAATGCGTCTGCATGGCGCATGGTTTCCCAGTCTGACTGGCTGCCCATGATAA
TGCCCACAACGGGGGCAGAGGCTGCTTTATCTTCTAAAGCACTGGAAGCAGAGGGCAGGGGGGCGGTTTC
GCTCATCATATGTATATCTCCTTCTTAAAGTTAAACAAAATTATTTCTAGAGGGAAACCGTTGTGGTCTC
CCTATAGTGAGTCGTATTAATTTCGCGGGATCGAGATCTCGGGCAGCGTTGGGTCCTGGCCACGGGTGCG
CATGATCGTGCTCCTGTCGTTGAGGACCCGGCTAGGCTGGCGGGGTTGCCTTACTGGTTAGCAGAATGAA
TCACCGATACGCGAGCGAACGTGAAGCGACTGCTGCTGCAAAACGTCTGCGACCTGAGCAACAACATGAA
TGGTCTTCGGTTTCCGTGTTTCGTAAAGTCTGGAAACGCGGAAGTCAGCGCCCTGCACCATTATGTTCCG
GATCTGCATCGCAGGATGCTGCTGGCTACCCTGTGGAACACCTACATCTGTATTAACGAAGCGCTGGCAT
TGACCCTGAGTGATTTTTCTCTGGTCCCGCCGCATCCATACCGCCAGTTGTTTACCCT
